Addgene plasmid #118419: pCS2+ rat MYO1D
Purpose: For mammalian expression of rat myosin 1D
Depositing lab: Michael Tsang. Depositing organization: University of Pittsburgh (University, School of Medicine, and Cancer Institute). Publication: Vertebrate myosin 1d regulates left-right organizer morphogenesis and laterality. Saydmohammed M, Yagi H, Calderon M, Clark MJ, Feinstein T, Sun M, Stolz DB, Watkins SC, Amack JD, Lo CW, Tsang M. Nat Commun. 2018 Aug 23;9(1):3381. doi: 10.1038/s41467-018-05866-2. PubMed 30139971.
Backbone
  Vector backbone: pCS2+
  Vector type: Mammalian Expression
Growth in bacteria
  Bacterial resistance: Ampicillin, 100 μg/mL
  Growth temperature: 37°C
  Growth strain: DH5alpha
  Copy number: High Copy
Gene/Insert
  Gene/Insert name: rat myosin 1D (alt name: 25485)
  Species: R. norvegicus (rat)
  Insert size (bp): 3040
  Entrez Gene: Myo1d (a.k.a. Myo1c, Myr2, Myr4)
  Cloning method: Restriction Enzyme; 5′ cloning site BamH1 (unknown if destroyed); 3′ cloning site BamH1 (unknown if destroyed)
  Sequencing primers: 5′ ccatggcggagcaggagagcct; 3′ tcaattcccgggcacactga
Terms and licenses: Academic/Nonprofit Terms; Industry Terms: Not Available to Industry
How to cite: pCS2+ rat MYO1D was a gift from Michael Tsang (Addgene plasmid # 118419 ; http://n2t.net/addgene:118419 ; RRID:Addgene_118419)
