[The description below was written by a language model from this plasmid's Addgene catalogue record and pLannotate feature annotations shown in this document.]
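Description:
pCS2+ rat MYO1D is a mammalian expression plasmid built on the pCS2+ backbone that carries the coding sequence of rat (Rattus norvegicus) myosin 1D, an unconventional class I myosin also known as Myr4. The annotated sequence record is about 7.1 kb, and the insert is catalogued at roughly 3 kb. It was cloned by restriction digestion with BamHI at both ends, and the record does not say whether these sites survived. No epitope tag or fluorescent reporter is annotated, so the protein appears to be expressed in untagged form. In bacteria the plasmid is maintained at high copy from a ColE1/pUC-type origin and selected through the β-lactamase gene, which confers ampicillin resistance. An f1 phage origin and remnants of the lac promoter/operator, lacI and lacZα regions are also present as backbone leftovers.

Expression in vertebrate cells is driven by the simian cytomegalovirus IE94 enhancer/promoter. In the circular map it lies directly upstream of the Myo1d open reading frame, and an SV40 polyadenylation signal follows the insert. An SP6 promoter sits between the CMV promoter and the coding sequence, the standard pCS2+ arrangement that allows sense RNA to be transcribed in vitro with the SV40 poly(A) region included. A T7 promoter fragment and a T3 promoter lie downstream in the opposite orientation. The stated purpose is mammalian expression of rat myosin 1D, and the associated study concerns the role of vertebrate myosin 1d in left-right organizer morphogenesis and laterality. The sequence is labelled as a partial NGS result, so the feature table may not be a fully verified map.
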