Features (pLannotate 1.2.2; 15 found; start..end, strand, type, name):
     35..53      +  promoter       SP6 promoter: promoter for bacteriophage SP6 RNA polymerase
     88..3105    +  CDS            Myo1d: MYO1D_RAT - Also known as Myr4 From Rattus norvegicus (Rat).
   3152..3169    -  promoter       T7 promoter (fragment): promoter for bacteriophage T7 RNA polymerase
   3174..3308    -  polyA_signal   SV40 poly(A) signal: SV40 polyadenylation signal
   3421..3439    -  promoter       T3 promoter: promoter for bacteriophage T3 RNA polymerase
   3484..3500    -  protein_bind   lac operator: The lac repressor binds to the lac operator to inhibit transcription in E. coli. This inhibition can be relieved by adding lactose or isopropyl-β-D-thiogalactopyranoside (IPTG). lac repressor encoded by lacI
   3508..3538    -  promoter       lac promoter: promoter for the E. coli lac operon
   3553..3574    -  protein_bind   CAP binding site: CAP binding activates transcription in the presence of cAMP. E. coli catabolite activator protein
   3587..3679    -  CDS            lacI (fragment): lac repressor; lacI; The lac repressor binds to the lac operator to inhibit transcription in E. coli. This inhibition can be relieved by adding lactose or isopropyl-β-D-thiogalactopyranoside (IPTG).
   3862..4450    -  rep_origin     ori: high-copy-number ColE1/pMB1/pBR322/pUC origin of replication
   4621..5481    -  CDS            AmpR: β-lactamase; bla; confers resistance to ampicillin, carbenicillin, and related antibiotics
   5482..5586    -  promoter       AmpR promoter: bla
   5639..6067    -  rep_origin     f1 ori (sequence partly withheld): f1 bacteriophage origin of replication; arrow indicates direction of (+) strand synthesis
   6072..6138    -  CDS            lacZα (fragment): LacZα fragment of β-galactosidase; lacZ fragment
   6145..7122    +  promoter       CMV IE94 promoter: enhancer/promoter region of simian cytomegalovirus major immediate early transcription unit IE94
>Addgene plasmid #118419 | pCS2+ rat MYO1D | addgene full sequence | sequence record 227668 | Addgene Partial NGS Result
CGCCATTCTGCCTGGGGACGTCGGAGCAAGCTTGATTTAGGTGACACTATAGAATACAAGCTACTTGTTC
TTTTTGCAGGATCCACCATGGCGGAGCAGGAGAGCCTTGAGTTTGGCAAGGCGGACTTCGTGCTGATGGA
CACCGTCTCCATGCCCGAGTTCATGGCCAACCTTAGGCTCAGATTTGAGAAAGGACGCATCTATACATTC
ATTGGCGAGGTGGTCGTTTCCGTGAACCCATACAAGGTGCTGAACATCTATGGAAGGGACACAATTGAGC
AGTACAAAGGTCGGGAGCTGTACGAGAGACCTCCTCATCTCTTCGCTATTGCTGACGCTGCTTACAAGGC
TATGAAGAGGCGATCAAAAGACACCTGTATTATGATATCAGGGGAAAGTGGAGCTGGTAAAACAGAGGCC
AGTAAGTACATCATGCAGTATATCGCCGCCATCACCAACCCCAGCCAGAGAGCAGAGATAGAAAGAGTGA
AGAATATGTTGCTGAAGTCAAACTGTGTTTTGGAAGCTTTTGGAAATGCCAAAACCAATCGCAATGACAA
TTCCAGCAGGTTTGGGAAATACATGGATATCAACTTTGACTTCAAGGGAGACCCCATTGGGGGACATATT
AATAACTACTTGCTGGAAAAGTCTCGTGTAATTGTGCAACAGCCCGGAGAACGAAGCTTCCATTCTTTCT
ATCAGCTACTTCAGGGAGGTTCCGAGCAGATGCTGCATTCTCTACATCTGCAGAAATCACTCTCATCCTA
CAACTACATCCGTGTGGGGGCACAACTGAAGTCTTCCATCAATGATGCTGCAGAGTTCAAAGTTGTAGCT
GATGCCATGAAAGTAATTGGATTCAAACCTGAGGAGATTCAAACAGTGTATAAAATTCTGGCTGCTATTC
TTCACTTGGGAAATTTAAAATTTATAGTAGATGGTGACACGCCACTTATTGAGAATGGCAAAGTTGTATC
TGTCATAGCAGAATTGCTCTCAACCAAGGCAGACATGGTGGAGAAAGCCCTGCTTTACCGGACGGTGGCC
ACAGGCCGTGACATCATTGACAAACAGCACACGGAACAGGAGGCTAGCTACGGCAGAGACGCCTTTGCCA
AGGCAATATATGAGCGCCTCTTTTGTTGGATTGTTACTCGCATCAATGACATCATCGAGGTCAAGAACTA
CGACACCACAGTACATGGGAAAAACACAGTTATTGGCGTCTTGGATATCTATGGCTTTGAAATCTTTGAC
AACAACAGCTTCGAGCAGTTCTGCATTAACTACTGCAATGAGAAGCTGCAGCAGCTGTTCATTCAGCTGG
TGCTGAAGCAGGAGCAAGAGGAGTACCAGCGGGAAGGAATCCCCTGGAAACACATTGATTACTTCAACAA
CCAGATCATTGTGGACCTCGTGGAGCAGCAGCACAAAGGCATCATTGCAATCCTGGATGACGCGTGTATG
AATGTTGGCAAAGTCACTGATGGAATGTTCCTCGAGGCCCTTAACAGTAAATTGGGCAAACATGGTCATT
TTTCCAGCCGAAAGACCTGTGCCTCAGACAAAATCCTGGAGTTTGATCGGGACTTTCGAATCCGGCATTA
TGCAGGTGATGTCGTGTATTCTGTCATCGGTTTCATTGACAAAAACAAAGATACTTTATTTCAAGACTTC
AAGCGCCTCATGTATAACAGCTCAAATCCTGTGCTGAAGAACATGTGGCCGGAAGGCAAACTGAGCATTA
CAGAGGTGACCAAGAGGCCTCTGACCGCCGCCACCCTGTTTAAGAATTCCATGATTGCTTTAGTAGACAA
CCTTGCTTCAAAGGAGCCATACTATGTACGTTGCATCAAACCCAACGACAAGAAGTCCCCACAGATTTTT
GATGATGAGCGCTGCCGCCATCAGGTAGAATACCTGGGACTCCTGGAAAATGTGAGAGTGCGCCGGGCAG
GGTTTGCCTTCCGCCAGACCTATGAGAAGTTTCTTCACAGATACAAGATGATCTCTGAGTTCACCTGGCC
TAACCACGACCTTCCTTCAGACAAGGAGGCTGTCAAGAAACTCATAGAGCGATGTGGCTTTCAGGATGAC
GTAGCATATGGGAAGACCAAAATTTTCATTCGAACACCCCGTACGCTGTTCACTTTGGAAGAACTCCGCG
CCCAGATGCTCGTCAGGGTTGTCCTCTTCCTACAAAAGGTGTGGCGTGGCACCCTGGCCCGCATGCGGTA
CAAGAGGACCAAGGCAGCTCTGACAATAATCAGGTACTACCGGCGCTATAAAGTGAAGTCGTACATCCAC
GAGGTAGCCAGGCGATTCCACGGGGTCAAGAACATGAGAGACTACGGGAAGCACGTGAAGTGGCCAACCC
CACCCAAAGTCCTGCGGCGTTTTGAGGAGGCCCTGCAGTCGATTTTTAATAGATGGAGAGCATCCCAACT
CATCAAGACCATACCTGCATCAGACCTTCCCCAGGTCAGGGCAAAGGTTGCAGCCATGGAGATGTTGAAA
GGTCAAAGGGCAGACCTTGGGCTCCAGAGGGCCTGGGAAGGCAACTATCTTGCTTCAAAGCCAGATACAC
CTCAGACCTCGGGCACTTTCGTCCCAGTTGCTAATGAGCTGAAACGCAAGGACAAATATATGAATGTTCT
CTTTTCCTGTCATGTCCGAAAGGTGAATCGATTTAGTAAGGTAGAAGACCGAGCAATTTTTGTCACTGAC
CGTCACCTGTATAAAATGGACCCCACTAAGCAGTACAAGGTGATGAAGACCATCCCACTGTACAATTTGA
CTGGCCTGAGTGTGTCCAATGGAAAGGACCAGCTTGTAGTGTTCCACACAAAAGACAACAAAGACCTCAT
CGTCTGCCTCTTCAGCAAACAGCCGACCCATGAGAGCCGGATTGGAGAACTTGTTGGAGTCCTGGTGAAT
CATTTCAAGAGTGAGAAGCGCCACCTTCAAGTGAACGTCACCAACCCGGTGCAGTGCAGCCTGCATGGGA
AGAAATGCACCGTATCCGTGGAGACCCGGCTTAACCAGCCACAGCCTGACTTCACCAAGAACCGCTCCGG
CTTCATCCTCAGTGTGCCCGGGAATTGAGGATCCCATCGATTCGAATTCAAGGCCTCTCGAGCCTCTAGA
ACTATAGTGAGTCGTATTACGTAGATCCAGACATGATAAGATACATTGATGAGTTTGGACAAACCACAAC
TAGAATGCAGTGAAAAAAATGCTTTATTTGTGAAATTTGTGATGCTATTGCTTTATTTGTAACCATTATA
AGCTGCAATAAACAAGTTAACAACAACAATTGCATTCATTTTATGTTTCAGGTTCAGGGGGAGGTGTGGG
AGGTTTTTTAATTCGCGGCCGCGGCGCCAATGCATTGGGCCCGGTACCCAGCTTTTGTTCCCTTTAGTGA
GGGTTAATTGCGCGCTTGGCGTAATCATGGTCATAGCTGTTTCCTGTGTGAAATTGTTATCCGCTCACAA
TTCCACACAACATACGAGCCGGGAGCATAAAGTGTAAAGCCTGGGGTGCCTAATGAGTGAGCTAACTCAC
ATTAATTGCGTTGCGCTCACTGCCCGCTTTCCAGTCGGGAAACCTGTCGTGCCAGCTGCATTAATGAATC
GGCCAACGCGCGGGGAGAGGCGGTTTGCGTATTGGGCGCTCTTCCGCTTCCTCGCTCACTGACTCGCTGC
GCTCGGTCGTTCGGCTGCGGCGAGCGGTATCAGCTCACTCAAAGGCGGTAATACGGTTATCCACAGAATC
AGGGGATAACGCAGGAAAGAACATGTGAGCAAAAGGCCAGCAAAAGGCCAGGAACCGTAAAAAGGCCGCG
TTGCTGGCGTTTTTCCATAGGCTCCGCCCCCCTGACGAGCATCACAAAAATCGACGCTCAAGTCAGAGGT
GGCGAAACCCGACAGGACTATAAAGATACCAGGCGTTTCCCCCTGGAAGCTCCCTCGTGCGCTCTCCTGT
TCCGACCCTGCCGCTTACCGGATACCTGTCCGCCTTTCTCCCTTCGGGAAGCGTGGCGCTTTCTCATAGC
TCACGCTGTAGGTATCTCAGTTCGGTGTAGGTCGTTCGCTCCAAGCTGGGCTGTGTGCACGAACCCCCCG
TTCAGCCCGACCGCTGCGCCTTATCCGGTAACTATCGTCTTGAGTCCAACCCGGTAAGACACGACTTATC
GCCACTGGCAGCAGCCACTGGTAACAGGATTAGCAGAGCGAGGTATGTAGGCGGTGCTACAGAGTTCTTG
AAGTGGTGGCCTAACTACGGCTACACTAGAAGAACAGTATTTGGTATCTGCGCTCTGCTGAAGCCAGTTA
CCTTCGGAAAAAGAGTTGGTAGCTCTTGATCCGGCAAACAAACCACCGCTGGTAGCGGTGGTTTTTTTGT
TTGCAAGCAGCAGATTACGCGCAGAAAAAAAGGATCTCAAGAAGATCCTTTGATCTTTTCTACGGGGTCT
GACGCTCAGTGGAACGAAAACTCACGTTAAGGGATTTTGGTCATGAGATTATCAAAAAGGATCTTCACCT
AGATCCTTTTAAATTAAAAATGAAGTTTTAAATCAATCTAAAGTATATATGAGTAAACTTGGTCTGACAG
TTACCAATGCTTAATCAGTGAGGCACCTATCTCAGCGATCTGTCTATTTCGTTCATCCATAGTTGCCTGA
CTCCCCGTCGTGTAGATAACTACGATACGGGAGGGCTTACCATCTGGCCCCAGTGCTGCAATGATACCGC
GAGACCCACGCTCACCGGCTCCAGATTTATCAGCAATAAACCAGCCAGCCGGAAGGGCCGAGCGCAGAAG
TGGTCCTGCAACTTTATCCGCCTCCATCCAGTCTATTAATTGTTGCCGGGAAGCTAGAGTAAGTAGTTCG
CCAGTTAATAGTTTGCGCAACGTTGTTGCCATTGCTACAGGCATCGTGGTGTCACGCTCGTCGTTTGGTA
TGGCTTCATTCAGCTCCGGTTCCCAACGATCAAGGCGAGTTACATGATCCCCCATGTTGTGCAAAAAAGC
GGTTAGCTCCTTCGGTCCTCCGATCGTTGTCAGAAGTAAGTTGGCCGCAGTGTTATCACTCATGGTTATG
GCAGCACTGCATAATTCTCTTACTGTCATGCCATCCGTAAGATGCTTTTCTGTGACTGGTGAGTACTCAA
CCAAGTCATTCTGAGAATAGTGTATGCGGCGACCGAGTTGCTCTTGCCCGGCGTCAATACGGGATAATAC
CGCGCCACATAGCAGAACTTTAAAAGTGCTCATCATTGGAAAACGTTCTTCGGGGCGAAAACTCTCAAGG
ATCTTACCGCTGTTGAGATCCAGTTCGATGTAACCCACTCGTGCACCCAACTGATCTTCAGCATCTTTTA
CTTTCACCAGCGTTTCTGGGTGAGCAAAAACAGGAAGGCAAAATGCCGCAAAAAAGGGAATAAGGGCGAC
ACGGAAATGTTGAATACTCATACTCTTCCTTTTTCAATATTATTGAAGCATTTATCAGGGTTATTGTCTC
ATGAGCGGATACATATTTGAATGTATTTAGAAAAATAAACAAATAGGGGTTCCGCGCACATTTCCCCGAA
AAGTGCCACCTAAATTGTAAGCGTTAATATTTTGTTAAAATTCGCGTTAAATTTTTGTTAAATCAGCTCA
TTTTTTAACCAATAGGCCGAAATCGGCAAAATCCCTTATAAATCAAAAGAATAGACCGAGATAGGGT
[37 nt withheld, positions 5738-5774]
AAAGAACGTGGACTCCAACGTCAAAGG
[49 nt withheld, positions 5802-5850]
T
[91 nt withheld, positions 5852-5942]
G
[124 nt withheld, positions 5944-6067]
CCCATTCGCCATTCAGGCTGCGCAACTGTTGGGAAGGGCGATCGGTGCGGGCCTCTTCGCTATTACGCCA
GTCGACCGCCAATTCAATATGGCGTATATGGACTCATGCCAATTCAATATGGTGGATCTGGACCTGTGCC
AATTCAATATGGCGTATATGGACTCGTGCCAATTCAATATGGTGGATCTGGACCCCAGCCAATTCAATAT
GGCGGACTTGGCACCATGCCAATTCAATATGGCGGACCTGGCACTGTGCCAACTGGGGAGGGGTCTACTT
GGCACGGTGCCAAGTTTGAGGAGGGGTCTTGGCCCTGTGCCAAGTCCGCCATATTGAATTGGCATGGTGC
CAATAATGGCGGCCATATTGGCTATATGCCAGGATCAATATATAGGCAATATCCAATATGGCCCTATGCC
AATATGGCTATTGGCCAGGTTCAATACTATGTATTGGCCCTATGCCATATAGTATTCCATATATGGGTTT
TCCTATTGACGTAGATAGCCCCTCCCAATGGGCGGTCCCATATACCATATATGGGGCTTCCTAATACCGC
CCATAGCCACTCCCCCATTGACGTCAATGGTCTCTATATATGGTCTTTCCTATTGACGTCATATGGGCGG
TCCTATTGACGTATATGGCGCCTCCCCCATTGACGTCAATTACGGTAAATGGCCCGCCTGGCTCAATGCC
CATTGACGTCAATAGGACCACCCACCATTGACGTCAATGGGATGGCTCATTGCCCATTCATATCCGTTCT
CACGCCCCCTATTGACGTCAATGACGGTAAATGGCCCACTTGGCAGTACATCAATATCTATTAATAGTAA
CTTGGCAAGTACATTACTATTGGAAGTACGCCAGGGTACATTGGCAGTACTCCCATTGACGTCAATGGCG
GTAAATGGCCCGCGATGGCTGCCAAGTACATCCCCATTGACGTCAATGGGGAGGGGCAATGACGCAAATG
GGCGTTCCATTGACGTAAATGGGCGGTAGGCGTGCCTAATGGGAGGTCTATATAAGCAATGCTCGTTTAG
GGAAC
